Addgene plasmid #110237: pAW8_GST
Purpose: (Empty Backbone) Cre/Lox C-terminal tagging construct encoding glutathione S-transferase
Depositing lab: Tony Carr. Depositing organization: University of Sussex. Publication: Gene tagging and gene replacement using recombinase-mediated cassette exchange in Schizosaccharomyces pombe. Watson AT1, Garcia V, Bone N, Carr AM, Armstrong J.. Gene. 2008 Jan 15;407(1-2):63-74 10.1016/j.gene.2007.09.024 PubMed 18054176.
Backbone
  Vector backbone: pUC19
  Vector type: Cre/Lox
Growth in bacteria
  Bacterial resistance: Ampicillin, 100 μg/mL
  Growth temperature: 37°C
  Growth strain: DH5alpha
  Copy number: High Copy
Gene/Insert
  Gene/Insert name: None
Terms and licenses: Academic/Nonprofit Terms; Industry Terms: Not Available to Industry
How to cite: pAW8_GST was a gift from Tony Carr (Addgene plasmid # 110237 ; http://n2t.net/addgene:110237 ; RRID:Addgene_110237)
