[The description below was written by a language model from this plasmid's Addgene catalogue record and the feature table of its GenBank file.]
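Description:
pAW8_GST is a Cre/Lox "empty backbone" shuttle plasmid built on pUC19 and designed for recombinase-mediated cassette exchange in the fission yeast Schizosaccharomyces pombe, where it is used to add a C-terminal glutathione S-transferase tag to a gene of interest. In E. coli it is maintained at high copy through the ColE1/pUC origin and selected with ampicillin via the bla gene. For yeast it carries the S. pombe ars1 autonomously replicating sequence for episomal maintenance and the S. cerevisiae LEU2 gene as an auxotrophic marker. Remnants of the pUC19 lac promoter/operator region and M13 primer sites flank the cassette.

The payload begins with a loxP site placed immediately upstream of the Schistosoma japonicum GST coding sequence, which has no promoter of its own and is followed by the S. cerevisiae ADH1 terminator. Downstream lies a kanMX module (Ashbya gossypii TEF promoter and terminator driving an aminoglycoside phosphotransferase), which provides dominant drug selection in yeast. The intended logic is that Cre-mediated exchange at a pre-marked chromosomal locus places the GST sequence at the 3′ end of the target open reading frame, so that the fusion is expressed from the native promoter and terminated by the ADH1 element.

Cassette exchange normally needs a second, incompatible lox site and a source of Cre, but only the single loxP is annotated. Roughly 2.9 kb between the cassette and LEU2 carries no annotation, so the record does not show whether these elements lie there. Two near-identical sequence records of about 10.6 kb are held, differing by three bases, with the same feature content.
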