LOCUS       Exported 10595 bp ds-DNA circular SYN 13-MAY-2021
DEFINITION  Cre/Lox C-terminal tagging construct encoding glutathione
            S-transferase.
ACCESSION   .
VERSION     .
KEYWORDS    pAW8_GST
SOURCE      synthetic DNA construct
  ORGANISM  synthetic DNA construct
REFERENCE   1 (bases 1 to 10595)
  AUTHORS   Watson AT1, Garcia V, Bone N, Carr AM, Armstrong J.
  TITLE     Gene tagging and gene replacement using recombinase-mediated
            cassette exchange in Schizosaccharomyces pombe.
  JOURNAL   Gene. 2008 Jan 15;407(1-2):63-74
  PUBMED    18054176
REFERENCE   2 (bases 1 to 10595)
  AUTHORS   .
  TITLE     Direct Submission
  JOURNAL   Exported May 13, 2021 from SnapGene Server 1.1.58
            http://www.snapgene.com
FEATURES             Location/Qualifiers
     source          1..10595
                     /organism="synthetic DNA construct"
                     /mol_type="other DNA"
     rep_origin      575..1356
                     /label=ars1
                     /note="Schizosaccharomyces pombe autonomously replicating
                     sequence ars1"
     primer_bind     complement(1451..1470)
                     /label=pRS-marker
                     /note="pRS vectors, use to sequence yeast selectable
                     marker"
     primer_bind     1570..1592
                     /label=pGEX 3'
                     /note="pGEX vectors, reverse primer"
     primer_bind     complement(1630..1648)
                     /label=pBRforEco
                     /note="pBR322 vectors, upsteam of EcoRI site, forward
                     primer"
     promoter        1716..1820
                     /gene="bla"
                     /label=AmpR promoter
     CDS             1821..2681
                     /codon_start=1
                     /gene="bla"
                     /product="beta-lactamase"
                     /label=AmpR
                     /note="confers resistance to ampicillin, carbenicillin, and
                     related antibiotics"
                     /translation="MSIQHFRVALIPFFAAFCLPVFAHPETLVKVKDAEDQLGARVGYI
                     ELDLNSGKILESFRPEERFPMMSTFKVLLCGAVLSRIDAGQEQLGRRIHYSQNDLVEYS
                     PVTEKHLTDGMTVRELCSAAITMSDNTAANLLLTTIGGPKELTAFLHNMGDHVTRLDRW
                     EPELNEAIPNDERDTTMPVAMATTLRKLLTGELLTLASRQQLIDWMEADKVAGPLLRSA
                     LPAGWFIADKSGAGERGSRGIIAALGPDGKPSRIVVIYTTGSQATMDERNRQIAEIGAS
                     LIKHW"
     primer_bind     complement(2039..2058)
                     /label=Amp-R
                     /note="Ampicillin resistance gene, reverse primer"
     rep_origin      2852..3440
                     /direction=RIGHT
                     /label=ori
                     /note="high-copy-number ColE1/pMB1/pBR322/pUC origin of
                     replication"
     primer_bind     3341..3360
                     /label=pBR322ori-F
                     /note="pBR322 origin, forward primer"
     primer_bind     3594..3611
                     /label=L4440
                     /note="L4440 vector, forward primer"
     protein_bind    3728..3749
                     /label=CAP binding site
                     /bound_moiety="E. coli catabolite activator protein"
                     /note="CAP binding activates transcription in the presence
                     of cAMP."
     promoter        3764..3794
                     /label=lac promoter
                     /note="promoter for the E. coli lac operon"
     protein_bind    3802..3818
                     /label=lac operator
                     /bound_moiety="lac repressor encoded by lacI"
                     /note="The lac repressor binds to the lac operator to
                     inhibit transcription in E. coli. This inhibition can be
                     relieved by adding lactose or
                     isopropyl-beta-D-thiogalactopyranoside (IPTG)."
     primer_bind     3807..3829
                     /label=M13/pUC Reverse
                     /note="In lacZ gene"
     primer_bind     3826..3842
                     /label=M13 rev
                     /note="common sequencing primer, one of multiple similar
                     variants"
     primer_bind     3826..3842
                     /label=M13 Reverse
                     /note="In lacZ gene. Also called M13-rev"
     protein_bind    3874..3907
                     /label=loxP
                     /bound_moiety="Cre recombinase"
                     /note="Cre-mediated recombination occurs in the 8-bp core
                     sequence (GCATACAT)."
     CDS             3916..4569
                     /codon_start=1
                     /product="glutathione S-transferase from Schistosoma
                     japonicum"
                     /label=GST
                     /translation="MSPILGYWKIKGLVQPTRLLLEYLEEKYEEHLYERDEGDKWRNKK
                     FELGLEFPNLPYYIDGDVKLTQSMAIIRYIADKHNMLGGCPKERAEISMLEGAVLDIRY
                     GVSRIAYSKDFETLKVDFLSKLPEMLKMFEDRLCHKTYLNGDHVTHPDFMLYDALDVVL
                     YMDPMCLDAFPKLVCFKKRIEAIPQIDKYLKSSKYIAWPLQGWQATFGGGDHPPK"
     primer_bind     4527..4549
                     /label=pGEX 5'
                     /note="pGEX vectors, Glutathione-S-transferase, forward
                     primer"
     terminator      4617..4804
                     /gene="S. cerevisiae ADH1"
                     /label=ADH1 terminator
                     /note="transcription terminator for the S. cerevisiae
                     alcohol dehydrogenase 1 (ADH1) gene"
     primer_bind     complement(4672..4696)
                     /label=pHybLex-R
                     /note="ADH terminator, reverse primer"
     gene            4879..6235
                     /label=kanMX
                     /note="yeast selectable marker conferring kanamycin
                     resistance (Wach et al., 1994)"
     promoter        4879..5222
                     /label=TEF promoter
                     /note="Ashbya gossypii TEF promoter"
     CDS             5223..6032
                     /codon_start=1
                     /gene="aph(3')-Ia"
                     /product="aminoglycoside phosphotransferase"
                     /label=KanR
                     /note="confers resistance to kanamycin"
                     /translation="MGKEKTHVSRPRLNSNMDADLYGYKWARDNVGQSGATIYRLYGKP
                     DAPELFLKHGKGSVANDVTDEMVRLNWLTEFMPLPTIKHFIRTPDDAWLLTTAIPGKTA
                     FQVLEEYPDSGENIVDALAVFLRRLHSIPVCNCPFNSDRVFRLAQAQSRMNNGLVDASD
                     FDDERNGWPVEQVWKEMHKLLPFSPDSVVTHGDFSLDNLIFDEGKLIGCIDVGRVGIAD
                     RYQDLAILWNCLGEFSPSLQKRLFQKYGIDNPDMNKLQFHLMLDEFF"
     primer_bind     complement(5290..5309)
                     /label=Kan-R
                     /note="Kanamycin resistance gene, reverse primer"
     terminator      6038..6235
                     /label=TEF terminator
                     /note="Ashbya gossypii TEF terminator"
     primer_bind     complement(6329..6346)
                     /label=M13 Forward
                     /note="In lacZ gene. Also called M13-F20 or M13 (-21)
                     Forward"
     primer_bind     complement(6329..6345)
                     /label=M13 fwd
                     /note="common sequencing primer, one of multiple similar
                     variants"
     primer_bind     complement(6338..6360)
                     /label=M13/pUC Forward
                     /note="In lacZ gene"
     CDS             9244..10338
                     /codon_start=1
                     /gene="S. cerevisiae LEU2"
                     /product="3-isopropylmalate dehydrogenase, required for
                     leucine biosynthesis"
                     /label=LEU2
                     /note="yeast auxotrophic marker"
                     /translation="MSAPKKIVVLPGDHVGQEITAEAIKVLKAISDVRSNVKFDFENHL
                     IGGAAIDATGVPLPDEALEASKKADAVLLGAVGGPKWGTGSVRPEQGLLKIRKELQLYA
                     NLRPCNFASDSLLDLSPIKPQFAKGTDFVVVRELVGGIYFGKRKEDDGDGVAWDSEQYT
                     VPEVQRITRMAAFMALQHEPPLPIWSLDKANVLASSRLWRKTVEETIKNEFPTLKVQHQ
                     LIDSAAMILVKNPTHLNGIIITSNMFGDIISDEASVIPGSLGLLPSASLASLPDKNTAF
                     GLYEPCHGSAPDLPKNKVNPIATILSAAMMLKLSLNLPEEGKAIEDAVKKVLDAGIRTG
                     DLGGSNSTTEVGDAVAEEVKKILA"
ORIGIN
        1 caaaaagtta ggtgtaacag aaaatcatga aactatgatt tctaatttat atattggagg
       61 attttctcta aaaaaaaaaa tacaacaaat aaaaaacact caatgacctg accatttgat
      121 ggagtttaag tcaatacctt cttgaaccat ttcccataat ggtgaaagtt ccctcaagaa
      181 ttttactctg tcagaaacgg ccttaacgac gtagtcgatc cggacgatgg ccaaccttcc
      241 aattcattaa atcgagtcct ccatcagatg atttacaagg ttttgcatag aatccctaag
      301 taagagaagt tgttagtgat ttcttcaagt ttactaaaat ttacatacaa atggatgatc
      361 tcttctccat tgtttccttt cttcttgcaa acgcgtttta caaagagatg acatgctatt
      421 ttctgattat ttttttctat agttttctat tttgtacgtc cttgggagtc cgaaatgtaa
      481 aatcggggta tggttagtag cggcagcgtt cattatggta tataaaagat aaaaagtagg
      541 ggcaagcgag acagaatggg atacaagggc atcgtctata attatagcta aaaattgtat
      601 tttaatttgt attttttgta attttatttc tcattgtttt acttaaaatg aatgcgaatt
      661 agagaaaact tcaacgaaat gtcaaaataa gctcagcaaa atatacaatt ttagggaaag
      721 cgatcagcaa cttattctcc ggtgtagatt ctttttcttc ataaattcca acaatgtaac
      781 tgccaattga tttttctcta gatgctaata aattgaaact aatgaatata ataacacagg
      841 ttttgataaa ttgtaaactc ttactcaaaa aaagaatgtt aaaactaatt taaccttttt
      901 ataaaggctc atggcgttaa agaggatagt aaaaattcta caatttttta atttaatgtc
      961 acaattgtct tgcgaatata attctattaa ttttcgctaa ctgctgtttt agtactatta
     1021 ctttcaatat gccttatatg caactttaat tcatgaagaa tgcaatattt ttgcaatctt
     1081 tcttgtactg agcgcttttt atcatttagt actcattatt taatttttca gtaaagggca
     1141 ataaataaat ttgtagaaga tgcaatgtaa tctcctctat ccttttgctc atatgtttat
     1201 gagtatacct agtctagaaa ggcttgtatt taaaatatta ttcaataaaa attcacaatt
     1261 tttacgacat gtgctaccat tcacttaact tcctgattat aaaattggtt cgtttatact
     1321 aattacttaa gtacctttaa ctaaacaaaa tgcctatata tatattaatt tacaatgagt
     1381 gtcagataag tcactatgtc cgagtggtta aggagttaga ctcgccatcg atggtatggt
     1441 gcactctcag tacaatctgc tctgatgccg catagttaag ccagccccga cacccgccaa
     1501 cacccgctga cgcgccctga cgggcttgtc tgctcccggc atccgcttac agacaagctg
     1561 tgaccgtctc cgggagctgc atgtgtcaga ggttttcacc gtcatcaccg aaacgcgcga
     1621 gacgaaaggg cctcgtgata cgcctatttt tataggttaa tgtcatgata ataatggttt
     1681 cttagacgtc aggtggcact tttcggggaa atgtgcgcgg aacccctatt tgtttatttt
     1741 tctaaataca ttcaaatatg tatccgctca tgagacaata accctgataa atgcttcaat
     1801 aatattgaaa aaggaagagt atgagtattc aacatttccg tgtcgccctt attccctttt
     1861 ttgcggcatt ttgccttcct gtttttgctc acccagaaac gctggtgaaa gtaaaagatg
     1921 ctgaagatca gttgggtgca cgagtgggtt acatcgaact ggatctcaac agcggtaaga
     1981 tccttgagag ttttcgcccc gaagaacgtt ttccaatgat gagcactttt aaagttctgc
     2041 tatgtggcgc ggtattatcc cgtattgacg ccgggcaaga gcaactcggt cgccgcatac
     2101 actattctca gaatgacttg gttgagtact caccagtcac agaaaagcat cttacggatg
     2161 gcatgacagt aagagaatta tgcagtgctg ccataaccat gagtgataac actgcggcca
     2221 acttacttct gacaacgatc ggaggaccga aggagctaac cgcttttttg cacaacatgg
     2281 gggatcatgt aactcgcctt gatcgttggg aaccggagct gaatgaagcc ataccaaacg
     2341 acgagcgtga caccacgatg cctgtagcaa tggcaacaac gttgcgcaaa ctattaactg
     2401 gcgaactact tactctagct tcccggcaac aattaataga ctggatggag gcggataaag
     2461 ttgcaggacc acttctgcgc tcggcccttc cggctggctg gtttattgct gataaatctg
     2521 gagccggtga gcgtgggtct cgcggtatca ttgcagcact ggggccagat ggtaagccct
     2581 cccgtatcgt agttatctac acgacgggga gtcaggccac tatggatgaa cgaaatagac
     2641 agatcgctga gataggtgcc tcactgatta agcattggta actgtcagac caagtttact
     2701 catatatact ttagattgat ttaaaacttc atttttaatt taaaaggatc taggtgaaga
     2761 tcctttttga taatctcatg accaaaatcc cttaacgtga gttttcgttc cactgagcgt
     2821 cagaccccgt agaaaagatc aaaggatctt cttgagatcc tttttttctg cgcgtaatct
     2881 gctgcttgca aacaaaaaaa ccaccgctac cagcggtggt ttgtttgccg gatcaagagc
     2941 taccaactct ttttccgaag gtaactggct tcagcagagc gcagatacca aatactgttc
     3001 ttctagtgta gccgtagtta ggccaccact tcaagaactc tgtagcaccg cctacatacc
     3061 tcgctctgct aatcctgtta ccagtggctg ctgccagtgg cgataagtcg tgtcttaccg
     3121 ggttggactc aagacgatag ttaccggata aggcgcagcg gtcgggctga acggggggtt
     3181 cgtgcacaca gcccagcttg gagcgaacga cctacaccga actgagatac ctacagcgtg
     3241 agctatgaga aagcgccacg cttcccgaag ggagaaaggc ggacaggtat ccggtaagcg
     3301 gcagggtcgg aacaggagag cgcacgaggg agcttccagg gggaaacgcc tggtatcttt
     3361 atagtcctgt cgggtttcgc cacctctgac ttgagcgtcg atttttgtga tgctcgtcag
     3421 gggggcggag cctatggaaa aacgccagca acgcggcctt tttacggttc ctggcctttt
     3481 gctggccttt tgctcacatg ttctttcctg cgttatcccc tgattctgtg gataaccgta
     3541 ttaccgcctt tgagtgagct gataccgctc gccgcagccg aacgaccgag cgcagcgagt
     3601 cagtgagcga ggaagcggaa gagcgcccaa tacgcaaacc gcctctcccc gcgcgttggc
     3661 cgattcatta atgcagctgg cacgacaggt ttcccgactg gaaagcgggc agtgagcgca
     3721 acgcaattaa tgtgagttag ctcactcatt aggcacccca ggctttacac tttatgcttc
     3781 cggctcgtat gttgtgtgga attgtgagcg gataacaatt tcacacagga aacagctatg
     3841 accatgatta cgccaagctt gcatggcggc cgcataactt cgtatagcat acattatacg
     3901 aagttatgca tgctcatgtc ccctatacta ggttattgga aaattaaggg ccttgtgcaa
     3961 cccactcgac ttcttttgga atatcttgaa gaaaaatatg aagagcattt gtatgagcgc
     4021 gatgaaggtg ataaatggcg aaacaaaaag tttgaattgg gtttggagtt tcccaatctt
     4081 ccttattata ttgatggtga tgttaaatta acacagtcta tggccatcat acgttatata
     4141 gctgacaagc acaacatgtt gggtggttgt ccaaaagagc gtgcagagat ttcaatgctt
     4201 gaaggagcgg ttttggatat tagatacggt gtttcgagaa ttgcatatag taaagacttt
     4261 gaaactctca aagttgattt tcttagcaag ctacctgaaa tgctgaaaat gttcgaagat
     4321 cgtttatgtc ataaaacata tttaaatggt gatcatgtaa cccatcctga cttcatgttg
     4381 tatgacgctc ttgatgttgt tttatacatg gacccaatgt gcctggatgc gttcccaaaa
     4441 ttagtttgtt ttaaaaaacg tattgaagct atcccacaaa ttgataagta cttgaaatcc
     4501 agcaagtata tagcatggcc tttgcagggc tggcaagcca cgtttggtgg tggcgaccat
     4561 cctccaaaat cggatctggt tccgcgttga ggcgcgccag atctacttct aaataagcga
     4621 atttcttatg atttatgatt tttattatta aataagttat aaaaaaaata agtgtataca
     4681 aattttaaag tgactcttag gttttaaaac gaaaattctt attcttgagt aactctttcc
     4741 tgtaggtcag gttgctttct caggtatagt atgaggtcgc tcttattgac cacacctcta
     4801 ccggcagatc cgctagggat aacagggtaa tatagatctg tttagcttgc ctcgtccccg
     4861 ccgggtcacc cggccagcga catggaggcc cagaataccc tccttgacag tcttgacgtg
     4921 cgcagctcag gggcatgatg tgactgtcgc ccgtacattt agcccataca tccccatgta
     4981 taatcatttg catccataca ttttgatggc cgcacggcgc gaagcaaaaa ttacggctcc
     5041 tcgctgcaga cctgcgagca gggaaacgct cccctcacag acgcgttgaa ttgtccccac
     5101 gccgcgcccc tgtagagaaa tataaaaggt taggatttgc cactgaggtt cttctttcat
     5161 atacttcctt ttaaaatctt gctaggatac agttctcaca tcacatccga acataaacaa
     5221 ccatgggtaa ggaaaagact cacgtttcga ggccgcgatt aaattccaac atggatgctg
     5281 atttatatgg gtataaatgg gctcgcgata atgtcgggca atcaggtgcg acaatctatc
     5341 gattgtatgg gaagcccgat gcgccagagt tgtttctgaa acatggcaaa ggtagcgttg
     5401 ccaatgatgt tacagatgag atggtcagac taaactggct gacggaattt atgcctcttc
     5461 cgaccatcaa gcattttatc cgtactcctg atgatgcatg gttactcacc actgcgatcc
     5521 ccggcaaaac agcattccag gtattagaag aatatcctga ttcaggtgaa aatattgttg
     5581 atgcgctggc agtgttcctg cgccggttgc attcgattcc tgtttgtaat tgtcctttta
     5641 acagcgatcg cgtatttcgt ctcgctcagg cgcaatcacg aatgaataac ggtttggttg
     5701 atgcgagtga ttttgatgac gagcgtaatg gctggcctgt tgaacaagtc tggaaagaaa
     5761 tgcataagct tttgccattc tcaccggatt cagtcgtcac tcatggtgat ttctcacttg
     5821 ataaccttat ttttgacgag gggaaattaa taggttgtat tgatgttgga cgagtcggaa
     5881 tcgcagaccg ataccaggat cttgccatcc tatggaactg cctcggtgag ttttctcctt
     5941 cattacagaa acggcttttt caaaaatatg gtattgataa tcctgatatg aataaattgc
     6001 agtttcattt gatgctcgat gagtttttct aatcagtact gacaataaaa agattcttgt
     6061 tttcaagaac ttgtcatttg tatagttttt ttatattgta gttgttctat tttaatcaaa
     6121 tgttagcgtg atttatattt tttttcgcct cgacatcatc tgcccagatg cgaagttaag
     6181 tgcgcagaaa gtaatatcat gcgtcaatcg tatgtgaatg ctggtcgcta tactgctgtc
     6241 gattcgatac taacgccgcc atccagtcga cgaactagta taacttcgta tatggtatta
     6301 tatacgaagt tatgcggccg ctgaattcac tggccgtcgt tttacaacgt cgtgactggg
     6361 aaaaccctgg cgttacccaa cttaatcgcc ttgcagcaca tccccctttc gccagctggc
     6421 gtaatagcga agaggcccgc accgatcgcc cttcccaaca gttgcgcagc ctgaatggcg
     6481 aatggcgcct gatgcggtat tttctcctta cgcatctgtg cggtatttca caccgcatac
     6541 catcgtccgg atcaatgaag tagatgagtt tactacctgt atatactttt ttttttgtca
     6601 aagtcacttt tatggcattt ccatgttgaa ggattagcca cagcactaaa ttttcagcgt
     6661 atgattgctt ttaaatattt aattttcatc gttttttaat taatattcaa aacgatttaa
     6721 tgccttctac atctgaagtc aagctcatag actcgggttg ggtagctaaa actacatcta
     6781 acacgaaggg gtatagcctt cttaaagtat actcatgtat aaacgttttg ggttcatatt
     6841 tttgggccac gtggtttata aaaattctta actacaccac tcggtatccc gcacccgtct
     6901 acgtttctac gatttcgagc taatattgag taaagtgatt agcaaaaaaa ataaaagtac
     6961 tcgttgtcgg agatcaagaa tttttctatt atctcatcta aaccactttc taaaagcgaa
     7021 aaacaaaatc gtaatatgca gcttgaatgg gcttccatag tttgaaagaa aaaccctagc
     7081 agtactggca agggagacat tccttttacc tggctaatcg ccatcttcca gcaggcgcac
     7141 cattgcccct gtttcactat ccaggttacg gatatagttc atgacaatat ttacattggt
     7201 ccagccacca gcttgcatga tctccggtat tgaaactcca gcgcgggcca tatctcgcgc
     7261 ggctccgaca cgggcactgt gtccagacca ggccaggtat ctctgaccag agtcatcctt
     7321 agcgccgtaa atcaatcgat gagttgcttc aaaaatccct tccagggcgc gagttgatag
     7381 ctggctggtg gcagatggcg cggcaacacc attttttctg acccggcaaa acaggtagtt
     7441 attcggatca tcagctacac cagagacgga aatccatcgc tcgaccagtt tagttacccc
     7501 caggctaagt gccttctcta cacctgcggt gctaaccagc gttttcgttc tgccaatatg
     7561 gattaacatt ctcccaccgt cagtacgtga gatatcttta accctgatcc tggcaatttc
     7621 ggctatacgt aacagggtgt tataagcaat ccccagaaat gccagattac gtatatcctg
     7681 gcagcgatcg ctattttcca tgagtgaacg aacctggtcg aaatcagtgc gttcgaacgc
     7741 tagagcctgt tttgcacgtt caccggcatc aacgttttct tttcggatcc gccgcataac
     7801 cagtgaaaca gcattgctgt cacttggtcg tggcagcccg gaccgacgat gaagcatgtt
     7861 tagctggccc aaatgttgct ggatagtttt tactgccaga ccgcgcgcct gaagatatag
     7921 aagataatcg cgaacatctt caggttctgc gggaaaccat ttccggttat tcaacttgca
     7981 ccatgccgcc cacgaccggc aaacggacag aagcattttc caggtatgct cagaaaacgc
     8041 ctggcgatcc ctgaacatgt ccatcaggtt cttgcgaacc tcatcactcg ttgcatcgac
     8101 cggtaacttt tagattaaca tttgtttaaa tatgaaatta ggcaatgtaa catactgcag
     8161 gcaaattttg gtgtacggta agtaaattgg acatatgatt taacaaagcg actataagtc
     8221 agaaagtgag aatgagattg aaataattaa ttcaacttat tcaattgatg atatgccagg
     8281 attcctcttc ctttatatat cttcaatgtt tcgattaaca ggtccattat ccggttttta
     8341 gtttcgctgc acattgccga atgacaatcg gattccttta agctttgctt ttgccctgtt
     8401 ttctctcccc agtaatcgtt gggtgactga accatccagt agccgagagt tacgtttttc
     8461 ctgatttaat aaatatccat atctatttgt ctcgtggtgt tttacagcaa ctaaccgaaa
     8521 ttactatttt gcatcatcca accataaaga gacaacaata attctagaaa acatataaca
     8581 agtgtttttt tctatttacg tctcatacgc aaagtccact ttaccatgtt ttggaaactt
     8641 gtacccaacc attcattttt cgattttgta atgaggctct tttcttctaa caatcattga
     8701 ggtcattatc atgtgtcctc acctattgtt taaattgagg cttgcgctat tcccaaaatt
     8761 gtgggtatta ttttcatata tcagtatctg caatttcggt tcaactccgg aagctcggta
     8821 cccaactgtg ggaatactca ggtatcgtaa gatgcaagag ttcgaatctc ttagcaacca
     8881 ttattttttt tctctcaaca taacgagaac acacaggggc gctatcgcac agaatcaaat
     8941 tcgatgactg gaaatttttt gttaatttca gaggtcgcct gacgcatata cctttttcaa
     9001 ctgaaaaatt gggagaaaaa ggaaaggtga gagcgccgga accggctttt catatagaat
     9061 agagaagcgt tcatgactaa atgcttgcat cacaatactt gaagttgaca atattattta
     9121 aggacctatt gttttttcca ataggtggtt agcaatcgtc ttactttcta acttttctta
     9181 ccttttacat ttcagcaata tatatatata tatatatata tatttcaagg atataccatt
     9241 gtaatgtctg cccctaagaa gatcgtcgtt ttgccaggtg accacgttgg tcaagaaatc
     9301 acagccgaag ccattaaggt tcttaaagct atttctgatg ttcgttccaa tgtcaagttc
     9361 gatttcgaaa atcatttaat tggtggtgct gctatcgatg ctacaggtgt tccacttcca
     9421 gatgaggcgc tggaagcctc caagaaggct gatgccgttt tgttaggtgc tgtgggtggt
     9481 cctaaatggg gtaccggtag tgttagacct gaacaaggtt tactaaaaat ccgtaaagaa
     9541 cttcaattgt acgccaactt aagaccatgt aactttgcat ccgactctct tttagactta
     9601 tctccaatca agccacaatt tgctaaaggt actgacttcg ttgttgttag agaattagtg
     9661 ggaggtattt actttggtaa gagaaaggaa gacgatggtg atggtgtcgc ttgggatagt
     9721 gaacaataca ccgttccaga agtgcaaaga atcacaagaa tggccgcttt catggcccta
     9781 caacatgagc caccattgcc tatttggtcc ttggataaag ctaatgtttt ggcctcttca
     9841 agattatgga gaaaaactgt ggaggaaacc atcaagaacg aatttcctac attgaaagtt
     9901 caacatcaat tgattgattc tgccgccatg atcctagtta agaacccaac ccacctaaat
     9961 ggtattataa tcaccagcaa catgtttggt gatatcatct ccgatgaagc ctccgttatc
    10021 ccaggctcct tgggtttgtt gccatctgcg tccttggcct ctttgccaga caagaacacc
    10081 gcatttggtt tgtacgaacc atgccatggt tccgctccag atttgccaaa gaataaggtc
    10141 aaccctatcg ccactatctt gtctgctgca atgatgttga aattgtcatt gaacttgcct
    10201 gaagaaggta aagccattga agatgcagtt aaaaaggttt tggatgcagg tatcagaact
    10261 ggtgatttag gtggttccaa cagtaccacc gaagtcggtg atgctgtcgc cgaagaagtt
    10321 aagaaaatcc ttgcttaaaa agattctctt tttttgtgat atttgtacat aaactttata
    10381 aatgaaattc ataatagaaa cgacacgaaa ttacaaaatg gaatatgttc atagggtaga
    10441 cgaaactata tacgcaatct acatacattt atcaagaagg agaaaaagga ggatgtaaag
    10501 gaatacaggt aagcaaattg atactaatgg ctcaacgtga taaggaaaaa gaattgcact
    10561 ttaacattaa tattgacaag gaggagggca tcaca
//
