LOCUS       Exported 10592 bp ds-DNA circular SYN 13-MAY-2021
DEFINITION  Cre/Lox C-terminal tagging construct encoding glutathione
            S-transferase.
ACCESSION   .
VERSION     .
KEYWORDS    pAW8_GST
SOURCE      synthetic DNA construct
  ORGANISM  synthetic DNA construct
REFERENCE   1 (bases 1 to 10592)
  AUTHORS   Watson AT1, Garcia V, Bone N, Carr AM, Armstrong J.
  TITLE     Gene tagging and gene replacement using recombinase-mediated
            cassette exchange in Schizosaccharomyces pombe.
  JOURNAL   Gene. 2008 Jan 15;407(1-2):63-74
  PUBMED    18054176
REFERENCE   2 (bases 1 to 10592)
  AUTHORS   .
  TITLE     Direct Submission
  JOURNAL   Exported May 13, 2021 from SnapGene Server 1.1.58
            http://www.snapgene.com
FEATURES             Location/Qualifiers
     source          1..10592
                     /organism="synthetic DNA construct"
                     /mol_type="other DNA"
     rep_origin      575..1356
                     /label=ars1
                     /note="Schizosaccharomyces pombe autonomously replicating
                     sequence ars1"
     primer_bind     complement(1451..1470)
                     /label=pRS-marker
                     /note="pRS vectors, use to sequence yeast selectable
                     marker"
     primer_bind     1570..1592
                     /label=pGEX 3'
                     /note="pGEX vectors, reverse primer"
     primer_bind     complement(1630..1648)
                     /label=pBRforEco
                     /note="pBR322 vectors, upsteam of EcoRI site, forward
                     primer"
     promoter        1716..1820
                     /gene="bla"
                     /label=AmpR promoter
     CDS             1821..2681
                     /codon_start=1
                     /gene="bla"
                     /product="beta-lactamase"
                     /label=AmpR
                     /note="confers resistance to ampicillin, carbenicillin, and
                     related antibiotics"
                     /translation="MSIQHFRVALIPFFAAFCLPVFAHPETLVKVKDAEDQLGARVGYI
                     ELDLNSGKILESFRPEERFPMMSTFKVLLCGAVLSRIDAGQEQLGRRIHYSQNDLVEYS
                     PVTEKHLTDGMTVRELCSAAITMSDNTAANLLLTTIGGPKELTAFLHNMGDHVTRLDRW
                     EPELNEAIPNDERDTTMPVAMATTLRKLLTGELLTLASRQQLIDWMEADKVAGPLLRSA
                     LPAGWFIADKSGAGERGSRGIIAALGPDGKPSRIVVIYTTGSQATMDERNRQIAEIGAS
                     LIKHW"
     primer_bind     complement(2039..2058)
                     /label=Amp-R
                     /note="Ampicillin resistance gene, reverse primer"
     rep_origin      2852..3440
                     /direction=RIGHT
                     /label=ori
                     /note="high-copy-number ColE1/pMB1/pBR322/pUC origin of
                     replication"
     primer_bind     3341..3360
                     /label=pBR322ori-F
                     /note="pBR322 origin, forward primer"
     primer_bind     3594..3611
                     /label=L4440
                     /note="L4440 vector, forward primer"
     protein_bind    3728..3749
                     /label=CAP binding site
                     /bound_moiety="E. coli catabolite activator protein"
                     /note="CAP binding activates transcription in the presence
                     of cAMP."
     promoter        3764..3794
                     /label=lac promoter
                     /note="promoter for the E. coli lac operon"
     protein_bind    3802..3818
                     /label=lac operator
                     /bound_moiety="lac repressor encoded by lacI"
                     /note="The lac repressor binds to the lac operator to
                     inhibit transcription in E. coli. This inhibition can be
                     relieved by adding lactose or
                     isopropyl-beta-D-thiogalactopyranoside (IPTG)."
     primer_bind     3807..3829
                     /label=M13/pUC Reverse
                     /note="In lacZ gene"
     primer_bind     3826..3842
                     /label=M13 rev
                     /note="common sequencing primer, one of multiple similar
                     variants"
     primer_bind     3826..3842
                     /label=M13 Reverse
                     /note="In lacZ gene. Also called M13-rev"
     protein_bind    3874..3907
                     /label=loxP
                     /bound_moiety="Cre recombinase"
                     /note="Cre-mediated recombination occurs in the 8-bp core
                     sequence (GCATACAT)."
     CDS             3916..4569
                     /codon_start=1
                     /product="glutathione S-transferase from Schistosoma
                     japonicum"
                     /label=GST
                     /translation="MSPILGYWKIKGLVQPTRLLLEYLEEKYEEHLYERDEGDKWRNKK
                     FELGLEFPNLPYYIDGDVKLTQSMAIIRYIADKHNMLGGCPKERAEISMLEGAVLDIRY
                     GVSRIAYSKDFETLKVDFLSKLPEMLKMFEDRLCHKTYLNGDHVTHPDFMLYDALDVVL
                     YMDPMCLDAFPKLVCFKKRIEAIPQIDKYLKSSKYIAWPLQGWQATFGGGDHPPK"
     primer_bind     4527..4549
                     /label=pGEX 5'
                     /note="pGEX vectors, Glutathione-S-transferase, forward
                     primer"
     terminator      4617..4804
                     /gene="S. cerevisiae ADH1"
                     /label=ADH1 terminator
                     /note="transcription terminator for the S. cerevisiae
                     alcohol dehydrogenase 1 (ADH1) gene"
     primer_bind     complement(4672..4696)
                     /label=pHybLex-R
                     /note="ADH terminator, reverse primer"
     gene            4879..6235
                     /label=kanMX
                     /note="yeast selectable marker conferring kanamycin
                     resistance (Wach et al., 1994)"
     promoter        4879..5222
                     /label=TEF promoter
                     /note="Ashbya gossypii TEF promoter"
     CDS             5223..6032
                     /codon_start=1
                     /gene="aph(3')-Ia"
                     /product="aminoglycoside phosphotransferase"
                     /label=KanR
                     /note="confers resistance to kanamycin"
                     /translation="MGKEKTHVSRPRLNSNMDADLYGYKWARDNVGQSGATIYRLYGKP
                     DAPELFLKHGKGSVANDVTDEMVRLNWLTEFMPLPTIKHFIRTPDDAWLLTTAIPGKTA
                     FQVLEEYPDSGENIVDALAVFLRRLHSIPVCNCPFNSDRVFRLAQAQSRMNNGLVDASD
                     FDDERNGWPVEQVWKEMHKLLPFSPDSVVTHGDFSLDNLIFDEGKLIGCIDVGRVGIAD
                     RYQDLAILWNCLGEFSPSLQKRLFQKYGIDNPDMNKLQFHLMLDEFF"
     primer_bind     complement(5290..5309)
                     /label=Kan-R
                     /note="Kanamycin resistance gene, reverse primer"
     terminator      6038..6235
                     /label=TEF terminator
                     /note="Ashbya gossypii TEF terminator"
     primer_bind     complement(6330..6347)
                     /label=M13 Forward
                     /note="In lacZ gene. Also called M13-F20 or M13 (-21)
                     Forward"
     primer_bind     complement(6330..6346)
                     /label=M13 fwd
                     /note="common sequencing primer, one of multiple similar
                     variants"
     primer_bind     complement(6339..6361)
                     /label=M13/pUC Forward
                     /note="In lacZ gene"
     CDS             9241..10335
                     /codon_start=1
                     /gene="S. cerevisiae LEU2"
                     /product="3-isopropylmalate dehydrogenase, required for
                     leucine biosynthesis"
                     /label=LEU2
                     /note="yeast auxotrophic marker"
                     /translation="MSAPKKIVVLPGDHVGQEITAEAIKVLKAISDVRSNVKFDFENHL
                     IGGAAIDATGVPLPDEALEASKKADAVLLGAVGGPKWGTGSVRPEQGLLKIRKELQLYA
                     NLRPCNFASDSLLDLSPIKPQFAKGTDFVVVRELVGGIYFGKRKEDDGDGVAWDSEQYT
                     VPEVQRITRMAAFMALQHEPPLPIWSLDKANVLASSRLWRKTVEETIKNEFPTLKVQHQ
                     LIDSAAMILVKNPTHLNGIIITSNMFGDIISDEASVIPGSLGLLPSASLASLPDKNTAF
                     GLYEPCHGSAPDLPKNKVNPIATILSAAMMLKLSLNLPEEGKAIEDAVKKVLDAGIRTG
                     DLGGSNSTTEVGDAVAEEVKKILA"
ORIGIN
        1 caaaaagtta ggtgtaacag aaaatcatga aactatgatt tctaatttat atattggagg
       61 attttctcta aaaaaaaaaa tacaacaaat aaaaaacact caatgacctg accatttgat
      121 ggagtttaag tcaatacctt cttgaaccat ttcccataat ggtgaaagtt ccctcaagaa
      181 ttttactctg tcagaaacgg ccttaacgac gtagtcgatc cggacgatgg ccaaccttcc
      241 aattcattaa atcgagtcct ccatcagatg atttacaagg ttttgcatag aatccctaag
      301 taagagaagt tgttagtgat ttcttcaagt ttactaaaat ttacatacaa atggatgatc
      361 tcttctccat tgtttccttt cttcttgcaa acgcgtttta caaagagatg acatgctatt
      421 ttctgattat ttttttctat agttttctat tttgtacgtc cttgggagtc cgaaatgtaa
      481 aatcggggta tggttagtag cggcagcgtt cattatggta tataaaagat aaaaagtagg
      541 ggcaagcgag acagaatggg atacaagggc atcgtctata attatagcta aaaattgtat
      601 tttaatttgt attttttgta attttatttc tcattgtttt acttaaaatg aatgcgaatt
      661 agagaaaact tcaacgaaat gtcaaaataa gctcagcaaa atatacaatt ttagggaaag
      721 cgatcagcaa cttattctcc gttgtagatt ctttttcttc ataaattcca acaatgtaac
      781 tgccaattga tttttctcta gatgctaata aattgaaact aatgaatata ataacacagg
      841 ttttgataaa ttgtaaactc ttactcaaaa aaagaatgtt aaaactaatt taaccttttt
      901 ataaaggctc atggcgttaa agaggatagt aaaaattcta caatttttta atttaatgtc
      961 acaattgtct tgcgaatata attctattaa ttttcgctaa ctgctgtttt agtactatta
     1021 ctttcaatat gccttatatg caactttaat tcatgaagaa tgcaatattt ttgcaatctt
     1081 tcttgtactg agcgcttttt atcatttagt actcattatt taatttttca gtaaagggca
     1141 ataaataaat ttgtagaaga tgcaatgtaa tctcctctat ccttttgctc atatgtttat
     1201 gagtatacct agtctagaaa ggcttgtatt taaaatatta ttcaataaaa attcacaatt
     1261 tttacgacat gtgctaccat tcacttaact tcctgattat aaaattggtt cgtttatact
     1321 aattacttaa gtacctttaa ctaaacaaaa tgcctatata tatattaatt tacaatgagt
     1381 gtcagataag tcactatgtc cgagtggtta aggagttaga ctcgccatcg atggtatggt
     1441 gcactctcag tacaatctgc tctgatgccg catagttaag ccagccccga cacccgccaa
     1501 cacccgctga cgcgccctga cgggcttgtc tgctcccggc atccgcttac agacaagctg
     1561 tgaccgtctc cgggagctgc atgtgtcaga ggttttcacc gtcatcaccg aaacgcgcga
     1621 gacgaaaggg cctcgtgata cgcctatttt tataggttaa tgtcatgata ataatggttt
     1681 cttagacgtc aggtggcact tttcggggaa atgtgcgcgg aacccctatt tgtttatttt
     1741 tctaaataca ttcaaatatg tatccgctca tgagacaata accctgataa atgcttcaat
     1801 aatattgaaa aaggaagagt atgagtattc aacatttccg tgtcgccctt attccctttt
     1861 ttgcggcatt ttgccttcct gtttttgctc acccagaaac gctggtgaaa gtaaaagatg
     1921 ctgaagatca gttgggtgca cgagtgggtt acatcgaact ggatctcaac agcggtaaga
     1981 tccttgagag ttttcgcccc gaagaacgtt ttccaatgat gagcactttt aaagttctgc
     2041 tatgtggcgc ggtattatcc cgtattgacg ccgggcaaga gcaactcggt cgccgcatac
     2101 actattctca gaatgacttg gttgagtact caccagtcac agaaaagcat cttacggatg
     2161 gcatgacagt aagagaatta tgcagtgctg ccataaccat gagtgataac actgcggcca
     2221 acttacttct gacaacgatc ggaggaccga aggagctaac cgcttttttg cacaacatgg
     2281 gggatcatgt aactcgcctt gatcgttggg aaccggagct gaatgaagcc ataccaaacg
     2341 acgagcgtga caccacgatg cctgtagcaa tggcaacaac gttgcgcaaa ctattaactg
     2401 gcgaactact tactctagct tcccggcaac aattaataga ctggatggag gcggataaag
     2461 ttgcaggacc acttctgcgc tcggcccttc cggctggctg gtttattgct gataaatctg
     2521 gagccggtga gcgtgggtct cgcggtatca ttgcagcact ggggccagat ggtaagccct
     2581 cccgtatcgt agttatctac acgacgggga gtcaggcaac tatggatgaa cgaaatagac
     2641 agatcgctga gataggtgcc tcactgatta agcattggta actgtcagac caagtttact
     2701 catatatact ttagattgat ttaaaacttc atttttaatt taaaaggatc taggtgaaga
     2761 tcctttttga taatctcatg accaaaatcc cttaacgtga gttttcgttc cactgagcgt
     2821 cagaccccgt agaaaagatc aaaggatctt cttgagatcc tttttttctg cgcgtaatct
     2881 gctgcttgca aacaaaaaaa ccaccgctac cagcggtggt ttgtttgccg gatcaagagc
     2941 taccaactct ttttccgaag gtaactggct tcagcagagc gcagatacca aatactgttc
     3001 ttctagtgta gccgtagtta ggccaccact tcaagaactc tgtagcaccg cctacatacc
     3061 tcgctctgct aatcctgtta ccagtggctg ctgccagtgg cgataagtcg tgtcttaccg
     3121 ggttggactc aagacgatag ttaccggata aggcgcagcg gtcgggctga acggggggtt
     3181 cgtgcacaca gcccagcttg gagcgaacga cctacaccga actgagatac ctacagcgtg
     3241 agctatgaga aagcgccacg cttcccgaag ggagaaaggc ggacaggtat ccggtaagcg
     3301 gcagggtcgg aacaggagag cgcacgaggg agcttccagg gggaaacgcc tggtatcttt
     3361 atagtcctgt cgggtttcgc cacctctgac ttgagcgtcg atttttgtga tgctcgtcag
     3421 gggggcggag cctatggaaa aacgccagca acgcggcctt tttacggttc ctggcctttt
     3481 gctggccttt tgctcacatg ttctttcctg cgttatcccc tgattctgtg gataaccgta
     3541 ttaccgcctt tgagtgagct gataccgctc gccgcagccg aacgaccgag cgcagcgagt
     3601 cagtgagcga ggaagcggaa gagcgcccaa tacgcaaacc gcctctcccc gcgcgttggc
     3661 cgattcatta atgcagctgg cacgacaggt ttcccgactg gaaagcgggc agtgagcgca
     3721 acgcaattaa tgtgagttag ctcactcatt aggcacccca ggctttacac tttatgcttc
     3781 cggctcgtat gttgtgtgga attgtgagcg gataacaatt tcacacagga aacagctatg
     3841 accatgatta cgccaagctt gcatggcggc cgcataactt cgtatagcat acattatacg
     3901 aagttatgca tgctcatgtc ccctatacta ggttattgga aaattaaggg ccttgtgcaa
     3961 cccactcgac ttcttttgga atatcttgaa gaaaaatatg aagagcattt gtatgagcgc
     4021 gatgaaggtg ataaatggcg aaacaaaaag tttgaattgg gtttggagtt tcccaatctt
     4081 ccttattata ttgatggtga tgttaaatta acacagtcta tggccatcat acgttatata
     4141 gctgacaagc acaacatgtt gggtggttgt ccaaaagagc gtgcagagat ttcaatgctt
     4201 gaaggagcgg ttttggatat tagatacggt gtttcgagaa ttgcatatag taaagacttt
     4261 gaaactctca aagttgattt tcttagcaag ctacctgaaa tgctgaaaat gttcgaagat
     4321 cgtttatgtc ataaaacata tttaaatggt gatcatgtaa cccatcctga cttcatgttg
     4381 tatgacgctc ttgatgttgt tttatacatg gacccaatgt gcctggatgc gttcccaaaa
     4441 ttagtttgtt ttaaaaaacg tattgaagct atcccacaaa ttgataagta cttgaaatcc
     4501 agcaagtata tagcatggcc tttgcagggc tggcaagcca cgtttggtgg tggcgaccat
     4561 cctccaaaat cggatctggt tccgcgttga ggcgcgccag atctacttct aaataagcga
     4621 atttcttatg atttatgatt tttattatta aataagttat aaaaaaaata agtgtataca
     4681 aattttaaag tgactcttag gttttaaaac gaaaattctt attcttgagt aactctttcc
     4741 tgtaggtcag gttgctttct caggtatagt atgaggtcgc tcttattgac cacacctcta
     4801 ccggcagatc cgctagggat aacagggtaa tatagatctg tttagcttgc ctcgtccccg
     4861 ccgggtcacc cggccagcga catggaggcc cagaataccc tccttgacag tcttgacgtg
     4921 cgcagctcag gggcatgatg tgactgtcgc ccgtacattt agcccataca tccccatgta
     4981 taatcatttg catccataca ttttgatggc cgcacggcgc gaagcaaaaa ttacggctcc
     5041 tcgctgcaga cctgcgagca gggaaacgct cccctcacag acgcgttgaa ttgtccccac
     5101 gccgcgcccc tgtagagaaa tataaaaggt taggatttgc cactgaggtt cttctttcat
     5161 atacttcctt ttaaaatctt gctaggatac agttctcaca tcacatccga acataaacaa
     5221 ccatgggtaa ggaaaagact cacgtttcga ggccgcgatt aaattccaac atggatgctg
     5281 atttatatgg gtataaatgg gctcgcgata atgtcgggca atcaggtgcg acaatctatc
     5341 gattgtatgg gaagcccgat gcgccagagt tgtttctgaa acatggcaaa ggtagcgttg
     5401 ccaatgatgt tacagatgag atggtcagac taaactggct gacggaattt atgcctcttc
     5461 cgaccatcaa gcattttatc cgtactcctg atgatgcatg gttactcacc actgcgatcc
     5521 ccggcaaaac agcattccag gtattagaag aatatcctga ttcaggtgaa aatattgttg
     5581 atgcgctggc agtgttcctg cgccggttgc attcgattcc tgtttgtaat tgtcctttta
     5641 acagcgatcg cgtatttcgt ctcgctcagg cgcaatcacg aatgaataac ggtttggttg
     5701 atgcgagtga ttttgatgac gagcgtaatg gctggcctgt tgaacaagtc tggaaagaaa
     5761 tgcataagct tttgccattc tcaccggatt cagtcgtcac tcatggtgat ttctcacttg
     5821 ataaccttat ttttgacgag gggaaattaa taggttgtat tgatgttgga cgagtcggaa
     5881 tcgcagaccg ataccaggat cttgccatcc tatggaactg cctcggtgag ttttctcctt
     5941 cattacagaa acggcttttt caaaaatatg gtattgataa tcctgatatg aataaattgc
     6001 agtttcattt gatgctcgat gagtttttct aatcagtact gacaataaaa agattcttgt
     6061 tttcaagaac ttgtcatttg tatagttttt ttatattgta gttgttctat tttaatcaaa
     6121 tgttagcgtg atttatattt tttttcgcct cgacatcatc tgcccagatg cgaagttaag
     6181 tgcgcagaaa gtaatatcat gcgtcaatcg tatgtgaatg ctggtcgcta tactgctgtc
     6241 gattcgatac taacgccgcc atccagtcga cgaactagta taacttcgta tatggtatta
     6301 tatacgaagt tatgcggccg cgcgaattca ctggccgtcg ttttacaacg tcgtgactgg
     6361 gaaaaccctg gcgttaccca acttaatcgc cttgcagcac atcccccttt cgccagctgg
     6421 cgtaatagcg aagaggcccg caccgatcgc ccttcccaac agttgcgcag cctgaatggc
     6481 gaatggcgcc tgatgcggta ttttctcctt acgcatctgt gcggtatttc acaccgcata
     6541 ccatcgtccg gatcaatgaa gtagatgagt ttactacctg tatatacttt tttttttgtc
     6601 aaagtcactt ttatggcatt tccatgttga aggattagcc acagcactaa attttcagcg
     6661 tatgattgct tttaaatatt taattttcat cgttttttaa ttaatattca aaacgattta
     6721 atgccttcta catctgaagt caagctcata gactcgggtt gggtagctaa aactacatct
     6781 aacacgaagg ggtatagcct tcttaaagta tactcatgta taaacgtttt gggttcatat
     6841 ttttgggcca cgtggtttat aaaaattctt aactacacca ctcggtatcc cgcacccgtc
     6901 tacgtttcta cgatttcgag ctaatattga gtaaagtgat tagcaaaaaa aataaaagta
     6961 ctcgttgtcg gagatcaaga atttttctat tatctcatct aaaccacttt ctaaaagcga
     7021 aaaacaaaat cgtaatatgc agcttgaatg ggcttccata gtttgaaaga aaaaccctag
     7081 cagtactggc aagggagaca ttccttttac ctggctaatc gccatcttcc agcaggcgca
     7141 ccattgcccc tgtttcacta tccaggttac ggatatagtt catgacaata tttacattgg
     7201 tccagccacc agcttgcatg atctccggta ttgaaactcc agcgcgggcc atatctcgcg
     7261 cggctccgac acgggcactg tgtccagacc aggccaggta tctctgacca gagtcatcct
     7321 tagcgccgta aatcaatcga tgagttgctt caaaaatccc ttccagggcg cgagttgata
     7381 gctggctggt ggcagatggc gcggcaacac cattttttct gacccggcaa aacaggtagt
     7441 tattcggatc atcagctaca ccagagacgg aaatccatcg ctcgaccagt ttagttaccc
     7501 ccaggctaag tgccttctct acacctgcgg tgctaaccag cgttttcgtt ctgccaatat
     7561 ggattaacat tctcccaccg tcagtacgtg agatatcttt aaccctgatc ctggcaattt
     7621 cggctatacg taacagggtg ttataagcaa tccccagaaa tgccagatta cgtatatcct
     7681 ggcagcgatc gctattttcc atgagtgaac gaacctggtc gaaatcagtg cgttcgaacg
     7741 ctagagcctg ttttgcacgt tcaccggcat caacgttttc ttttcggatc cgccgcataa
     7801 ccagtgaaac agcattgctg tcacttggtc gtggcagccc ggaccgacga tgaagcatgt
     7861 ttagctggcc caaatgttgc tggatagttt ttactgccag accgcgcgcc tgaagatata
     7921 gaagataatc gcgaacatct tcaggttctg cgggaaacca tttccggtta ttcaacttgc
     7981 accatgccgc ccacgaccgg caaacggaca gaagcatttt ccaggtatgc tcagaaaacg
     8041 cctggcgatc cctgaacatg tccatcaggt tcttgcgaac ctcatcactc gttgcatcga
     8101 ccggtaactt ttagattaac atttgtttaa atatgaaatt aggcaatgta acatactgca
     8161 ggcaaatttt ggtgtacggt aagtaaattg gacatatgat ttaacaaagc gactataagt
     8221 cagaaagtga gaatgagatt gaaataatta attcaactta ttcaattgat gatatgccag
     8281 gattcctctt cctttatctt caatgtttcg attaacaggt ccattatccg gtttttagtt
     8341 tcgctgcaca ttgccgaatg acaatcggat tcctttaagc tttgcttttg ccctgttttc
     8401 tctccccagt aatcgttggg tgactgaacc atccagtagc cgagagttac gtttttcctg
     8461 atttaataaa tatccatatc tatttgtctc gtggtgtttt acagcaacta accgaaatta
     8521 ctattttgca tcatccaacc ataaagagac aacaataatt ctagaaaaca tataacaagt
     8581 gtttttttct atttacgtct catacgcaaa gtccacttta ccatgttttg gaaacttgta
     8641 cccaaccatt catttttcga ttttgtaatg aggctctttt cttctaacaa tcattgaggt
     8701 cattatcatg tgtcctcacc tattgtttaa attgaggctt gcgctattcc caaaattgtg
     8761 ggtattattt tcatatatca gtatctgcaa tttcggttca actccggaag ctcggtaccc
     8821 aactgtggga atactcaggt atcgtaagat gcaagagttc gaatctctta gcaaccatta
     8881 ttttttttct ctcaacataa cgagaacaca caggggcgct atcgcacaga atcaaattcg
     8941 atgactggaa attttttgtt aatttcagag gtcgcctgac gcatatacct ttttcaactg
     9001 aaaaattggg agaaaaagga aaggtgagag cgccggaacc ggcttttcat atagaataga
     9061 gaagcgttca tgactaaatg cttgcatcac aatacttgaa gttgacaata ttatttaagg
     9121 acctattgtt ttttccaata ggtggttagc aatcgtctta ctttctaact tttcttacct
     9181 tttacatttc agcaatatat atatatatat atatatatat ttcaaggata taccattgta
     9241 atgtctgccc ctaagaagat cgtcgttttg ccaggtgacc acgttggtca agaaatcaca
     9301 gccgaagcca ttaaggttct taaagctatt tctgatgttc gttccaatgt caagttcgat
     9361 ttcgaaaatc atttaattgg tggtgctgct atcgatgcta caggtgttcc acttccagat
     9421 gaggcgctgg aagcctccaa gaaggctgat gccgttttgt taggtgctgt gggtggtcct
     9481 aaatggggta ccggtagtgt tagacctgaa caaggtttac taaaaatccg taaagaactt
     9541 caattgtacg ccaacttaag accatgtaac tttgcatccg actctctttt agacttatct
     9601 ccaatcaagc cacaatttgc taaaggtact gacttcgttg ttgttagaga attagtggga
     9661 ggtatttact ttggtaagag aaaggaagac gatggtgatg gtgtcgcttg ggatagtgaa
     9721 caatacaccg ttccagaagt gcaaagaatc acaagaatgg ccgctttcat ggccctacaa
     9781 catgagccac cattgcctat ttggtccttg gataaagcta atgttttggc ctcttcaaga
     9841 ttatggagaa aaactgtgga ggaaaccatc aagaacgaat ttcctacatt gaaagttcaa
     9901 catcaattga ttgattctgc cgccatgatc ctagttaaga acccaaccca cctaaatggt
     9961 attataatca ccagcaacat gtttggtgat atcatctccg atgaagcctc cgttatccca
    10021 ggctccttgg gtttgttgcc atctgcgtcc ttggcctctt tgccagacaa gaacaccgca
    10081 tttggtttgt acgaaccatg ccatggttcc gctccagatt tgccaaagaa taaggtcaac
    10141 cctatcgcca ctatcttgtc tgctgcaatg atgttgaaat tgtcattgaa cttgcctgaa
    10201 gaaggtaaag ccattgaaga tgcagttaaa aaggttttgg atgcaggtat cagaactggt
    10261 gatttaggtg gttccaacag taccaccgaa gtcggtgatg ctgtcgccga agaagttaag
    10321 aaaatccttg cttaaaaaga ttctcttttt ttgtgatatt tgtacataaa ctttataaat
    10381 gaaattcata atagaaacga cacgaaatta caaaatggaa tatgttcata gggtagacga
    10441 aactatatac gcaatctaca tacatttatc aagaaggaga aaaaggagga tgtaaaggaa
    10501 tacaggtaag caaattgata ctaatggctc aacgtgataa ggaaaaagaa ttgcacttta
    10561 acattaatat tgacaaggag gagggcatca ca
//
